Addgene plasmid #62857: CMV-LUC2CP/ARE
Purpose: Splicing reporter control (no intron) with elements to shorten the half-life of the luciferase protein as well as the luciferase mRNA.
Depositing lab: Gideon Dreyfuss. Depositing organization: University of Pennsylvania. Publication: Rapid-response splicing reporter screens identify differential regulators of constitutive and alternative splicing. Younis I, Berg M, Kaida D, Dittmar K, Wang C, Dreyfuss G. Mol Cell Biol. 2010 Apr;30(7):1718-28. doi: 10.1128/MCB.01301-09. Epub 2010 Feb 1. PubMed 20123975.
Backbone
  Vector backbone: pGL4.16
  Backbone manufacturer: Promega
  Backbone size w/o insert (bp): 4758
  Vector type: Mammalian Expression, Luciferase
  Selectable markers: Hygromycin
Growth in bacteria
  Bacterial resistance: Ampicillin, 100 μg/mL
  Growth temperature: 37°C
  Growth strain: DH5alpha
  Copy number: High Copy
Gene/Insert
  Gene/Insert name: Luciferase (alt name: firefly luciferase)
  Species: firefly
  Insert size (bp): 2157
  Mutation: destabilizing sequences (DS) added to the C terminus of the protein (CL1 and PEST) and five consecutive AUUUA elements added to the 3′ UTR (RNA DS ARE) for rapid mRNA turnover
  Promoter: CMV
  Cloning method: Restriction Enzyme; 5′ cloning site HindIII (not destroyed); 3′ cloning site BamHI (not destroyed)
  Sequencing primers: 5′ CMV-F
Resource information
  A portion of this plasmid was derived from a plasmid made by: Promega
Terms and licenses: Academic/Nonprofit Terms; Industry Terms: Not Available to Industry
How to cite: CMV-LUC2CP/ARE was a gift from Gideon Dreyfuss (Addgene plasmid # 62857 ; http://n2t.net/addgene:62857 ; RRID:Addgene_62857)
