[The description below was written by a language model from this plasmid's Addgene catalogue record and pLannotate feature annotations shown in this document.]
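Description:
CMV-LUC2CP/ARE is a mammalian expression luciferase reporter built on the Promega pGL4.16 backbone, totalling about 6.9 kb in the sequenced record. It is propagated in E. coli as a high-copy plasmid through a ColE1/pUC-type origin with ampicillin selection (AmpR). For mammalian cells it carries a hygromycin B phosphotransferase cassette driven by the SV40 enhancer/early promoter and closed by a synthetic poly(A) signal. A synthetic polyadenylation signal and an RNA polymerase II transcriptional pause site lie upstream of the reporter cassette, a standard pGL4 arrangement that limits read-through transcription from the backbone into the reporter.

The payload is the synthetic luc2 version of firefly luciferase, expressed from the human CMV immediate-early enhancer and promoter, with a T7 promoter also annotated between the CMV promoter and the coding sequence. The luciferase open reading frame is fused at its C terminus to two human codon-optimised degradation signals, hCL1 and the PEST sequence from mouse ornithine decarboxylase, which together shorten the half-life of the protein. According to the catalogue entry, five consecutive AUUUA elements (an AU-rich element) were added to the 3′ UTR to speed mRNA turnover. These repeats are not separately annotated in the feature table, which shows an SV40 poly(A) signal downstream of the coding region. Because both protein and message decay rapidly, luciferase activity tracks recent gene expression rather than accumulated product. The construct contains no intron and serves as the control for rapid-response splicing reporters, allowing effects on splicing to be separated from general effects on transcription, translation or reporter stability. A few short annotated fragments (HIV-1 LTR, TcR, SV40 large T, bom) appear to be partial matches or backbone remnants, not functional elements.
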