Features (pLannotate 1.2.2; 19 found; start..end, strand, type, name):
     46..94      +  polyA_signal   poly(A) signal: synthetic polyadenylation signal
    108..199     +  misc_feature   pause site: RNA polymerase II transcriptional pause signal from the human α2 globin gene
    261..313     -  misc_feature   bom (fragment): basis of mobility region from pBR322
    468..847     +  enhancer       CMV enhancer: human cytomegalovirus immediate early enhancer
    848..1051    +  promoter       CMV promoter: human cytomegalovirus (CMV) immediate early promoter
   1047..1080    +  LTR            5' LTR (truncated) (fragment): truncated 5' long terminal repeat (LTR) from HIV-1
   1096..1114    +  promoter       T7 promoter: promoter for bacteriophage T7 RNA polymerase
   1170..2819    +  CDS            luciferase: firefly luciferase synthetic luc2 version of the luciferase gene
   2826..2873    +  CDS            hCL1: non-ORF yeast peptide conferring ubiquitin-dependent degradation human codon-optimized
   2880..2996    +  CDS            hPEST: PEST degradation sequence from mouse ornithine decarboxylase human codon-optimized
   3069..3190    -  polyA_signal   SV40 poly(A) signal: SV40 polyadenylation signal
   3216..3347    -  CDS            LT_SV40 (fragment): Experimental evidence at protein level: Swiss-Prot protein existence level 1. Isoform 17kT antigen targets host RBL2 for degradation and promotes cell proliferation. Transactivates host cyclin A promoter through its J domain. From Simian virus 40 (SV40).
   3384..3741    +  promoter       SV40 promoter: SV40 enhancer and early promoter
   3772..4809    +  CDS            HygR: hygromycin B phosphotransferase confers resistance to hygromycin
   4833..4881    +  polyA_signal   poly(A) signal: synthetic polyadenylation signal
   4897..5028    +  CDS            TcR (fragment): tetracycline efflux protein; tet; confers resistance to tetracycline
   5208..5796    -  rep_origin     ori: high-copy-number ColE1/pMB1/pBR322/pUC origin of replication
   5996..6856    -  CDS            AmpR: β-lactamase confers resistance to ampicillin, carbenicillin, and related antibiotics
   6857..6898    -  promoter       AmpR promoter (fragment): bla
>Addgene plasmid #62857 | CMV-LUC2CP/ARE | addgene full sequence | sequence record 212900 | Addgene NGS Result
GATAAGTAAGTAATATTAAGGTACGGGAGGTATTGGACAGGCCGCAATAAAATATCTTTATTTTCATTAC
ATCTGTGTGTTGGTTTTTTGTGTGAATCGATAGTACTAACATACGCTCTCCATCAAAACAAAACGAAACA
AAACAAACTAGCAAAATAGGCTGTCCCCAGTGCAAGTGCAGGTGCCAGAACATTTCTCTGGCCTAACTGG
CCGGTACCTGAGCTCGCTAGCCTCGAGGATATCAAGATCTCCCGATCCCCTATGGTGCACTCTCAGTACA
ATCTGCTCTGATGCCGCATAGTTAAGCCAGTATCTGCTCCCTGCTTGTGTGTTGGAGGTCGCTGAGTAGT
GCGCGAGCAAAATTTAAGCTACAACAAGGCAAGGCTTGACCGACAATTGCATGAAGAATCTGCTTAGGGT
TAGGCGTTTTGCGCTGCTTCGCGATGTACGGGCCAGATATACGCGTTGACATTGATTATTGACTAGTTAT
TAATAGTAATCAATTACGGGGTCATTAGTTCATAGCCCATATATGGAGTTCCGCGTTACATAACTTACGG
TAAATGGCCCGCCTGGCTGACCGCCCAACGACCCCCGCCCATTGACGTCAATAATGACGTATGTTCCCAT
AGTAACGCCAATAGGGACTTTCCATTGACGTCAATGGGTGGAGTATTTACGGTAAACTGCCCACTTGGCA
GTACATCAAGTGTATCATATGCCAAGTACGCCCCCTATTGACGTCAATGACGGTAAATGGCCCGCCTGGC
ATTATGCCCAGTACATGACCTTATGGGACTTTCCTACTTGGCAGTACATCTACGTATTAGTCATCGCTAT
TACCATGGTGATGCGGTTTTGGCAGTACATCAATGGGCGTGGATAGCGGTTTGACTCACGGGGATTTCCA
AGTCTCCACCCCATTGACGTCAATGGGAGTTTGTTTTGGCACCAAAATCAACGGGACTTTCCAAAATGTC
GTAACAACTCCGCCCCATTGACGCAAATGGGCGGTAGGCGTGTACGGTGGGAGGTCTATATAAGCAGAGC
TCTCTGGCTAACTAGAGAACCCACTGCTTACTGGCTTATCGAAATTAATACGACTCACTATAGGGAGACC
CAAGCTGGCTAGTTAAGCTTGGCAATCCGGTACTGTTGGTAAAGCCACCATGGAAGATGCCAAAAACATT
AAGAAGGGCCCAGCGCCATTCTACCCACTCGAAGACGGGACCGCCGGCGAGCAGCTGCACAAAGCCATGA
AGCGCTACGCCCTGGTGCCCGGCACCATCGCCTTTACCGACGCACATATCGAGGTGGACATTACCTACGC
CGAGTACTTCGAGATGAGCGTTCGGCTGGCAGAAGCTATGAAGCGCTATGGGCTGAATACAAACCATCGG
ATCGTGGTGTGCAGCGAGAATAGCTTGCAGTTCTTCATGCCCGTGTTGGGTGCCCTGTTCATCGGTGTGG
CTGTGGCCCCAGCTAACGACATCTACAACGAGCGCGAGCTGCTGAACAGCATGGGCATCAGCCAGCCCAC
CGTCGTATTCGTGAGCAAGAAAGGGCTGCAAAAGATCCTCAACGTGCAAAAGAAGCTACCGATCATACAA
AAGATCATCATCATGGATAGCAAGACCGACTACCAGGGCTTCCAAAGCATGTACACCTTCGTGACTTCCC
ATTTGCCACCCGGCTTCAACGAGTACGACTTCGTGCCCGAGAGCTTCGACCGGGACAAAACCATCGCCCT
GATCATGAACAGTAGTGGCAGTACCGGATTGCCCAAGGGCGTAGCCCTACCGCACCGCACCGCTTGTGTC
CGATTCAGTCATGCCCGCGACCCCATCTTCGGCAACCAGATCATCCCCGACACCGCTATCCTCAGCGTGG
TGCCATTTCACCACGGCTTCGGCATGTTCACCACGCTGGGCTACTTGATCTGCGGCTTTCGGGTCGTGCT
CATGTACCGCTTCGAGGAGGAGCTATTCTTGCGCAGCTTGCAAGACTATAAGATTCAATCTGCCCTGCTG
GTGCCCACACTATTTAGCTTCTTCGCTAAGAGCACTCTCATCGACAAGTACGACCTAAGCAACTTGCACG
AGATCGCCAGCGGCGGGGCGCCGCTCAGCAAGGAGGTAGGTGAGGCCGTGGCCAAACGCTTCCACCTACC
AGGCATCCGCCAGGGCTACGGCCTGACAGAAACAACCAGCGCCATTCTGATCACCCCCGAAGGGGACGAC
AAGCCTGGCGCAGTAGGCAAGGTGGTGCCCTTCTTCGAGGCTAAGGTGGTGGACTTGGACACCGGTAAGA
CACTGGGTGTGAACCAGCGCGGCGAGCTGTGCGTCCGTGGCCCCATGATCATGAGCGGCTACGTTAACAA
CCCCGAGGCTACAAACGCTCTCATCGACAAGGACGGCTGGCTGCACAGCGGCGACATCGCCTACTGGGAC
GAGGACGAGCACTTCTTCATCGTGGACCGGCTGAAGAGCCTGATCAAATACAAGGGCTACCAGGTAGCCC
CAGCCGAACTGGAGAGCATCCTGCTGCAACACCCCAACATCTTCGACGCCGGGGTCGCCGGCCTGCCCGA
CGACGATGCCGGCGAGCTGCCCGCCGCAGTCGTCGTGCTGGAACACGGTAAAACCATGACCGAGAAGGAG
ATCGTGGACTATGTGGCCAGCCAGGTTACAACCGCCAAGAAGCTGCGCGGTGGTGTTGTGTTCGTGGACG
AGGTGCCTAAAGGACTGACCGGCAAGTTGGACGCCCGCAAGATCCGCGAGATTCTCATTAAGGCCAAGAA
GGGCGGCAAGATCGCCGTGAATTCTGCTTGCAAGAACTGGTTCAGTAGCTTAAGCCACTTTGTGATCCAC
CTTAACAGCCACGGCTTCCCTCCCGAGGTGGAGGAGCAGGCCGCCGGCACCCTGCCCATGAGCTGCGCCC
AGGAGAGCGGCATGGATAGACACCCTGCTGCTTGCGCCAGCGCCAGGATCAACGTCTAACTGCAGTCTAG
ATTTATTTATTTATTTATTTCTAGAGTCGGGGCGGCCGGCCGCTTCGAGCAGACATGATAAGATACATTG
ATGAGTTTGGACAAACCACAACTAGAATGCAGTGAAAAAAATGCTTTATTTGTGAAATTTGTGATGCTAT
TGCTTTATTTGTAACCATTATAAGCTGCAATAAACAAGTTAACAACAACAATTGCATTCATTTTATGTTT
CAGGTTCAGGGGGAGGTGTGGGAGGTTTTTTAAAGCAAGTAAAACCTCTACAAATGTGGTAAAATCGATA
AGGATCCGTTTGCGTATTGGGCGCTCTTCCGCTGATCTGCGCAGCACCATGGCCTGAAATAACCTCTGAA
AGAGGAACTTGGTTAGCTACCTTCTGAGGCGGAAAGAACCAGCTGTGGAATGTGTGTCAGTTAGGGTGTG
GAAAGTCCCCAGGCTCCCCAGCAGGCAGAAGTATGCAAAGCATGCATCTCAATTAGTCAGCAACCAGGTG
TGGAAAGTCCCCAGGCTCCCCAGCAGGCAGAAGTATGCAAAGCATGCATCTCAATTAGTCAGCAACCATA
GTCCCGCCCCTAACTCCGCCCATCCCGCCCCTAACTCCGCCCAGTTCCGCCCATTCTCCGCCCCATGGCT
GACTAATTTTTTTTATTTATGCAGAGGCCGAGGCCGCCTCTGCCTCTGAGCTATTCCAGAAGTAGTGAGG
AGGCTTTTTTGGAGGCCTAGGCTTTTGCAAAAAGCTCGATTCTTCTGACACTAGCGCCACCATGAAGAAG
CCCGAACTCACCGCTACCAGCGTTGAAAAATTTCTCATCGAGAAGTTCGACAGTGTGAGCGACCTGATGC
AGTTGTCGGAGGGCGAAGAGAGCCGAGCCTTCAGCTTCGATGTCGGCGGACGCGGCTATGTACTGCGGGT
GAATAGCTGCGCTGATGGCTTCTACAAAGACCGCTACGTGTACCGCCACTTCGCCAGCGCTGCACTACCC
ATCCCCGAAGTGTTGGACATCGGCGAGTTCAGCGAGAGCCTGACATACTGCATCAGTAGACGCGCCCAAG
GCGTTACTCTCCAAGACCTCCCCGAAACAGAGCTGCCTGCTGTGTTACAGCCTGTCGCCGAAGCTATGGA
TGCTATTGCCGCCGCCGACCTCAGTCAAACCAGCGGCTTCGGCCCATTCGGGCCCCAAGGCATCGGCCAG
TACACAACCTGGCGGGATTTCATTTGCGCCATTGCTGATCCCCATGTCTACCACTGGCAGACCGTGATGG
ACGACACCGTGTCCGCCAGCGTAGCTCAAGCCCTGGACGAACTGATGCTGTGGGCCGAAGACTGTCCCGA
GGTGCGCCACCTCGTCCATGCCGACTTCGGCAGCAACAACGTCCTGACCGACAACGGCCGCATCACCGCC
GTAATCGACTGGTCCGAAGCTATGTTCGGGGACAGTCAGTACGAGGTGGCCAACATCTTCTTCTGGCGGC
CCTGGCTGGCTTGCATGGAGCAGCAGACTCGCTACTTCGAGCGCCGGCATCCCGAGCTGGCCGGCAGCCC
TCGTCTGCGAGCCTACATGCTGCGCATCGGCCTGGATCAGCTCTACCAGAGCCTCGTGGACGGCAACTTC
GACGATGCTGCCTGGGCTCAAGGCCGCTGCGATGCCATCGTCCGCAGCGGGGCCGGCACCGTCGGTCGCA
CACAAATCGCTCGCCGGAGCGCAGCCGTATGGACCGACGGCTGCGTCGAGGTGCTGGCCGACAGCGGCAA
CCGCCGGCCCAGTACACGACCGCGCGCTAAGGAGGTAGGTCGAGTTTAAACTCTAGAACCGGTCATGGCC
GCAATAAAATATCTTTATTTTCATTACATCTGTGTGTTGGTTTTTTGTGTGTTCGAACTAGATGCTGTCG
ACCGATGCCCTTGAGAGCCTTCAACCCAGTCAGCTCCTTCCGGTGGGCGCGGGGCATGACTATCGTCGCC
GCACTTATGACTGTCTTCTTTATCATGCAACTCGTAGGACAGGTGCCGGCAGCGCTCTTCCGCTTCCTCG
CTCACTGACTCGCTGCGCTCGGTCGTTCGGCTGCGGCGAGCGGTATCAGCTCACTCAAAGGCGGTAATAC
GGTTATCCACAGAATCAGGGGATAACGCAGGAAAGAACATGTGAGCAAAAGGCCAGCAAAAGGCCAGGAA
CCGTAAAAAGGCCGCGTTGCTGGCGTTTTTCCATAGGCTCCGCCCCCCTGACGAGCATCACAAAAATCGA
CGCTCAAGTCAGAGGTGGCGAAACCCGACAGGACTATAAAGATACCAGGCGTTTCCCCCTGGAAGCTCCC
TCGTGCGCTCTCCTGTTCCGACCCTGCCGCTTACCGGATACCTGTCCGCCTTTCTCCCTTCGGGAAGCGT
GGCGCTTTCTCATAGCTCACGCTGTAGGTATCTCAGTTCGGTGTAGGTCGTTCGCTCCAAGCTGGGCTGT
GTGCACGAACCCCCCGTTCAGCCCGACCGCTGCGCCTTATCCGGTAACTATCGTCTTGAGTCCAACCCGG
TAAGACACGACTTATCGCCACTGGCAGCAGCCACTGGTAACAGGATTAGCAGAGCGAGGTATGTAGGCGG
TGCTACAGAGTTCTTGAAGTGGTGGCCTAACTACGGCTACACTAGAAGAACAGTATTTGGTATCTGCGCT
CTGCTGAAGCCAGTTACCTTCGGAAAAAGAGTTGGTAGCTCTTGATCCGGCAAACAAACCACCGCTGGTA
GCGGTGGTTTTTTTGTTTGCAAGCAGCAGATTACGCGCAGAAAAAAAGGATCTCAAGAAGATCCTTTGAT
CTTTTCTACGGGGTCTGACGCTCAGTGGAACGAAAACTCACGTTAAGGGATTTTGGTCATGAGATTATCA
AAAAGGATCTTCACCTAGATCCTTTTAAATTAAAAATGAAGTTTTAAATCAATCTAAAGTATATATGAGT
AAACTTGGTCTGACAGCGGCCGCAAATGCTAAACCACTGCAGTGGTTACCAGTGCTTGATCAGTGAGGCA
CCGATCTCAGCGATCTGCCTATTTCGTTCGTCCATAGTGGCCTGACTCCCCGTCGTGTAGATCACTACGA
TTCGTGAGGGCTTACCATCAGGCCCCAGCGCAGCAATGATGCCGCGAGAGCCGCGTTCACCGGCCCCCGA
TTTGTCAGCAATGAACCAGCCAGCAGGGAGGGCCGAGCGAAGAAGTGGTCCTGCTACTTTGTCCGCCTCC
ATCCAGTCTATGAGCTGCTGTCGTGATGCTAGAGTAAGAAGTTCGCCAGTGAGTAGTTTCCGAAGAGTTG
TGGCCATTGCTACTGGCATCGTGGTATCACGCTCGTCGTTCGGTATGGCTTCGTTCAACTCTGGTTCCCA
GCGGTCAAGCCGGGTCACATGATCACCCATATTATGAAGAAATGCAGTCAGCTCCTTAGGGCCTCCGATC
GTTGTCAGAAGTAAGTTGGCCGCGGTGTTGTCGCTCATGGTAATGGCAGCACTACACAATTCTCTTACCG
TCATGCCATCCGTAAGATGCTTTTCCGTGACCGGCGAGTACTCAACCAAGTCGTTTTGTGAGTAGTGTAT
ACGGCGACCAAGCTGCTCTTGCCCGGCGTCTATACGGGACAACACCGCGCCACATAGCAGTACTTTGAAA
GTGCTCATCATCGGGAATCGTTCTTCGGGGCGGAAAGACTCAAGGATCTTGCCGCTATTGAGATCCAGTT
CGATATAGCCCACTCTTGCACCCAGTTGATCTTCAGCATCTTTTACTTTCACCAGCGTTTCGGGGTGTGC
AAAAACAGGCAAGCAAAATGCCGCAAAGAAGGGAATGAGTGCGACACGAAAATGTTGGATGCTCATACTC
GTCCTTTTTCAATATTATTGAAGCATTTATCAGGGTTACTAGTACGTCTCTCAAG
