>Addgene plasmid #62857 | CMV-LUC2CP/ARE | addgene partial sequence | sequence record 106913 | Fluc-F1 5'-AGAAGCTGCGCGGTGGTGTTGTG-3'
GTTGGACGCCCGCAAGATCCGCGAGATTCTCATTAAGGCCAAGAAGGGCGGCAAGATCGCCGTGAATTCT
GCTTGCAAGAACTGGTTCAGTAGCTTAAGCCACTTTGTGATCCACCTTAACAGCCACGGCTTCCCTCCCG
AGGTGGAGGAGCAGGCCGCCGGCACCCTGCCCATGAGCTGCGCCCAGGAGAGCGGCATGGATAGACACCC
TGCTGCTTGCGCCAGCGCCAGGATCAACGTCTAACTGCAGTCTAGATTTATTTATTTATTTATTTCTAGA
GTCGGGGCGGCCGGCCGCTTCGAGCAGACATGATAAGATACATTGATGAGTTTGGACAAACCACAACTAG
AATGCAGTGAAAAAAATGCTTTATTTGTGAAATTTGTGATGCTATTGCTTTATTTGTAACCATTATAAGC
TGCAATAAACAAGTTAACAACAACAATTGCATTCATTTTATGTTTCAGGTTCAGGGGGAGGTGTGGGAGG
TTTTTTAAAGCAAGTAAAACCTCTACAAATGTGGTAAAATCGATAAGGATCCGTTTGCGTATTGGGCGCT
CTTCCGCTGATCTGCGCAGCACCATGGCCTGAAATAACCTCTGAAAGAGGAACTTGGTTAGCTACCTTCT
GAGGCGGAAAGAACCAGCTGTGGAATGTGTGTCAGTTAGGGTGTGGAAAGTCCCCAGGCTCCCCAGCAGG
CAGAAGTATGCAAAGCATGCATCTCAATTAGTCAGCAACCA
