>Addgene plasmid #62857 | CMV-LUC2CP/ARE | addgene partial sequence | sequence record 106915 | SV40pA-R 5'-GAAATTTGTGATGCTATTGC-3'
TTGCATTCATTTTATGTTTCAGGTTCAGGGGGAGGTGTGGGAGGTTTTTTAAAGCAAGTAAAACCTCTAC
AAATGTGGTAAAATCGATAAGGATCCGTTTGCGTATTGGGCGCTCTTCCGCTGATCTGCGCAGCACCATG
GCCTGAAATAACCTCTGAAAGAGGAACTTGGTTAGCTACCTTCTGAGGCGGAAAGAACCAGCTGTGGAAT
GTGTGTCAGTTAGGGTGTGGAAAGTCCCCAGGCTCCCCAGCAGGCAGAAGTATGCAAAGCATGCATCTCA
ATTAGTCAGCAACCAGGTGTGGAAAGTCCCCAGGCTCCCCAGCAGGCAGAAGTATGCAAAGCATGCATCT
CAATTAGTCAGCAACCATAGTCCCGCCCCTAACTCCGCCCATCCCGCCCCTAACTCCGCCCAGTTCCGCC
CATTCTCCGCCCCATGGCTGACTAATTTTTTTTATTTATGCAGAGGCCGAGGCCGCCTCTGCCTCTGAGC
TATTCCAGAAGTAGTGAGGAGGCTTTTTTGGAGGCCTAGGCTTTTGCAAAAAGCTCGATTCTTCTGACAC
TAGCGCCACCATGAAGAAGCCCGAACTCACCGCTACCAGCGTTGAAAAATTTCTCATCGAGAAGTTCGAC
AGTGTGAGCGACCTGATGCAGTTGTCGGAGGGCGAAGAGAGCCGAGCCTTCAGCTTCGATGTCGGCGGAC
GCGGCTATGTACTGCGGGTGAATAGCTGCGCTGATGGCTTCTAC
