>Addgene plasmid #62857 | CMV-LUC2CP/ARE | addgene partial sequence | sequence record 108487 | CMV-F 5'-CGCAAATGGGCGGTAGGCGTG-3'
CTCTCTGGCTACTGAGAACCCACTGCTTACTGGCTTATCGAAATTAATACGACTCACTATAGGGAGACCC
AAGCTGGCTAGTTAAGCTTGGCAATCCGGTACTGTTGGTAAAGCCACCATGGAAGATGCCAAAAACATTA
AGAAGGGCCCAGCGCCATTCTACCCACTCGAAGACGGGACCGCCGGCGAGCAGCTGCACAAAGCCATGAA
GCGCTACGCCCTGGTGCCCGGCACCATCGCCTTTACCGACGCACATATCGAGGTGGACATTACCTACGCC
GAGTACTTCGAGATGAGCGTTCGGCTGGCAGAAGCTATGAAGCGCTATGGGCTGAATACAAACCATCGGA
TCGTGGTGTGCAGCGAGAATAGCTTGCAGTTCTTCATGCCCGTGTTGGGTGCCCTGTTCATCGGTGTGGC
TGTGGCCCCAGCTAACGACATCTACAACGAGCGCGAGCTGCTGAACAGCATGGGCATCAGCCAGCCCACC
GTCGTATTCGTGAGCAAGAAAGGGCTGCAAAAGATCCTCAACGTGCAAAAGAAGCTACCGATCATACAAA
AGATCATCATCATGGATAGCAAGACCGACTACCAGGGCTTCCAAAGCATGTACACCTTCGTGACTTCCCA
TTTGCCACCCGGCTTCAACGAGTACGACTTCGTGCCCGAGAGCTTCGACCGGGACAAAACCATCGCCCTG
ATCATGAACAGTAGTGGCAGTACCGGATTG
